>Addgene plasmid #109404 | pMGT1 | depositor full sequence | sequence record 257186 | pMGT1 sequence 6346 bps
CCGTTGATCGTGCTATGATCGACTGATGTCATCAGCGGTGGAGTGCAATGTCATGCGCTCACGCAACTGG
TCCAGAACCTTGACCGAACGCAGCGGTGGTAACGGCGCAGTGGCGGTTTTCATGGCTTGTTATGACTGTT
TTTTTGGGGTACAGTCTATGCCTCGGGCATCCAAGCAGCAAGCGCGTTACGCCGTGGGTCGATGTTTGAT
GTTATGGAGCAGCAACGATGTTACGCAGCAGGGCAGTCGCCCTAAAACAAAGTTAAACATCATGAGGGAA
GCGGTGATCGCCGAAGTATCGACTCAACTATCAGAGGTAGTTGGCGTCATCGAGCGCCATCTCGAACCGA
CGTTGCTGGCCGTACATTTGTACGGCTCCGCAGTGGATGGCGGCCTGAAGCCACACAGTGATATTGATTT
GCTGGTTACGGTGACCGTAAGGCTTGATGAAACAACGCGGCGAGCTTTGATCAACGACCTTTTGGAAACT
TCGGCTTCCCCTGGAGAGAGCGAGATTCTCCGCGCTGTAGAAGTCACCATTGTTGTGCACGACGACATCA
TTCCGTGGCGTTATCCAGCTAAGCGCGAACTGCAATTTGGAGAATGGCAGCGCAATGACATTCTTGCAGG
TATCTTCGAGCCAGCCACGATCGACATTGATCTGGCTATCTTGCTGACAAAAGCAAGAGAACATAGCGTT
GCCTTGGTAGGTCCAGCGGCGGAGGAACTCTTTGATCCGGTTCCTGAACAGGATCTATTTGAGGCGCTAA
ATGAAACCTTAACGCTATGGAACTCGCCGCCCGACTGGGCTGGCGATGAGCGAAATGTAGTGCTTACGTT
GTCCCGCATTTGGTACAGCGCAGTAACCGGCAAAATCGCGCCGAAGGATGTCGCTGCCGACTGGGCAATG
GAGCGCCTGCCGGCCCAGTATCAGCCCGTCATACTTGAAGCTAGACAGGCTTATCTTGGACAAGAAGAAG
ATCGCTTGGCCTCGCGCGCAGATCAGTTGGAAGAATTTGTCCACTACGTGAAAGGCGAGATCACCAAGGT
AGTCGGCAAATAATTGTCTTTCTTCAGCTCGCTGATGATATGCGTACGGGTTTTGCTGCCCGCAAACGGG
CTGTTCTGGTGTTGCTAGTTTGTTATCAGAATCGCAGATCCGGCTTCAGCCGGTTTGCCGGCTGAAAGCG
CTATTTCTTCCAGAATTGCCATGATTTTTTCCCCACGGGAGGCGTCACTGGCTCCCGTGTTGTCGGCAGC
TTTGATTCGATAAGCAGCATCGCCTGTTTCAGGCTGTCTATGTGTGACTGTTGAGCTGTAACAAGTTGTC
TCAGGTGTTCAATTTCATGTTCTAGTTGCTTTGTTTTACTGGTTTCACCTGTTCTATTAGGTGTTACATG
CTGTTCATCTGTTACATTGTCGATCTGTTCATGGTGAACAGCTTTGAATGCACCAAAAACTCGTAAAAGC
TCTGATGTATCTATCTTTTTTACACCGTTTTCATCTGTGCATATGGACAGTTTTCCCTTTGATATGTAAC
GGTGAACAGTTGTTCTACTTTTGTTTGTTAGTCTTGATGCTTCACTGATAGATACAAGAGCCATAAGAAC
CTCAGATCCTTCCGTATTTAGCCAGTATGTTCTCTAGTGTGGTTCGTTGTTTTTGCGTGAGCCATGAGAA
CGAACCATTGAGATCATACTTACTTTGCATGTCACTCAAAAATTTTGCCTCAAAACTGGTGAGCTGAATT
TTTGCAGTTAAAGCATCGTGTAGTGTTTTTCTTAGTCCGTTATGTAGGTAGGAATCTGATGTAATGGTTG
TTGGTATTTTGTCACCATTCATTTTTATCTGGTTGTTCTCAAGTTCGGTTACGAGATCCATTTGTCTATC
TAGTTCAACTTGGAAAATCAACGTATCAGTCGGGCGGCCTCGCTTATCAACCACCAATTTCATATTGCTG
TAAGTGTTTAAATCTTTACTTATTGGTTTCAAAACCCATTGGTTAAGCCTTTTAAACTCATGGTAGTTAT
TTTCAAGCATTAACATGAACTTAAATTCATCAAGGCTAATCTCTATATTTGCCTTGTGAGTTTTCTTTTG
TGTTAGTTCTTTTAATAACCACTCATAAATCCTCATAGAGTATTTGTTTTCAAAAGACTTAACATGTTCC
AGATTATATTTTATGAATTTTTTTAACTGGAAAAGATAAGGCAATATCTCTTCACTAAAAACTAATTCTA
ATTTTTCGCTTGAGAACTTGGCATAGTTTGTCCACTGGAAAATCTCAAAGCCTTTAACCAAAGGATTCCT
GATTTCCACAGTTCTCGTCATCAGCTCTCTGGTTGCTTTAGCTAATACACCATAAGCATTTTCCCTACTG
ATGTTCATCATCTGAGCGTATTGGTTATAAGTGAACGATACCGTCCGTTCTTTCCTTGTAGGGTTTTCAA
TCGTGGGGTTGAGTAGTGCCACACAGCATAAAATTAGCTTGGTTTCATGCTCCGTTAAGTCATAGCGACT
AATCGCTAGTTCATTTGCTTTGAAAACAACTAATTCAGACATACATCTCAATTGGTCTAGGTGATTTTAA
TCACTATACCAATTGAGATGGGCTAGTCAATGATAATTACTAGTCCTTTTCCCGGGTGATCTGGGTATCT
GTAAATTCTGCTAGACCTTTGCTGGAAAACTTGTAAATTCTGCTAGACCCTCTGTAAATTCCGCTAGACC
TTTGTGTGTTTTTTTTGTTTATATTCAAGTGGTTATAATTTATAGAATAAAGAAAGAATAAAAAAAGATA
AAAAGAATAGATCCCAGCCCTGTGTATAACTCACTACTTTAGTCAGTTCCGCAGTATTACAAAAGGATGT
CGCAAACGCTGTTTGCTCCTCTACAAAACAGACCTTAAAACCCTAAAGGCTTAAGTAGCACCCTCGCAAG
CTCGGGCAAATCGCTGAATATTCCTTTTGTCTCCGACCATCAGGCACCTGAGTCGCTGTCTTTTTCGTGA
CATTCAGTTCGCTGCGCTCACGGCTCTGGCAGTGAATGGGGGTAAATGGCACTACAGGCGCCTTTTATGG
ATTCATGCAAGGAAACTACCCATAATACAAGAAAAGCCCGTCACGGGCTTCTCAGGGCGTTTTATGGCGG
GTCTGCTATGTGGTGCTATCTGACTTTTTGCTGTTCAGCAGTTCCTGCCCTCTGATTTTCCAGTCTGACC
ACTTCGGATTATCCCGTGACAGGTCATTCAGACTGGCTAATGCACCCAGTAAGGCAGCGGTATCATCAAC
AGGCTTACCCGTCTTACTGTCCCTAGTCAATAGAGGAGACTGAATTTTCAGACACGAGATTGGTGTGTTC
CTGTCTGATTTCGATGGGTGTTTTCCCAAAAAATTTTTGAAATACTCGGGTCATATGGCTCTGATCGCAA
AAACCGGCTTCACTGGCAATCACTTTCAGTGGAATTTCTTTTTTTGAAGTGAGCAAACGTTTAGCAAATT
GCACCCTGAGATTCATGATGTAGGCAGCAGGGGAATTACCAAAATCGACTTTAAATTTTCTCATTAAATG
AGGCACGCTCATCTTGACTAATCCCGCTAAATCTTCGAGGGTAATTTTAATGCTCATGTTTTCATTGATA
AATTCTAATAACAGTCTGCGTTGTAGGGGAGTAAAACCAGAACGGCACTGTCCTTCCTTAAAATCTAATT
TGGCATACTGACGGAGTAAATGCAGGGCGATCTGGTTTTTAATGCTCTCTAAATACAGGTTTCCACCTAA
ACCACCTTGCTTTAATTCTAGTTCTAAAAGTGAAGTCAGAGCAGGTAAAACATGATCTTCCACACCGACT
TCGTCTCTGATTCGGATCGAAGCGATATCATAATCAAACACCTTATTCGCCATTGAGGTGATGGAGTCAT
GCGAAATGTAGACATGGGTGACGGCAATATGGTCATTCCACGCCCAGCGGGAATCTTCACCACAGGTCAA
CAAGGAGACATAACCCGGCTTAACCACTTGGGTATCCCAAGAGGCATCGCCTTTTCTACGCATTTCCGCC
GCACTTTTTTTATAGTTGACGATCATGTAGTCACGCATGGCAGGAATATGCACATCGAGGTTGGTATATT
CGTACCCTCTGATTGCAATGTTTTCCCAACCGGCATTCATGCTGTCAATTGTGACATTACCCGGAATCCA
TAACACGACATCTTCGGGTTTGATCAGCGTATTTGCTTTGTCTGTGCTCATATTCACCACCCTGAATTGA
CTCTCTTCCGGGCGCTATCATGCCATACCGCGAAAGGTTTTGCGCCATTCGATGGTGTCCGGGATCTCGA
CGCTCTCCCTTATGCGACTCCTGCATTAGGAAGCAGCCCAGTAGTAGGTTGAGGCCGTTGAGCACCGCCG
CCGCAAGGAATGGTGCATGCAAGGAGATGGCGCCCAACAGTCCCCCGGCCACGGGGCCTGCCACCATACC
CACGCCGAAACAAGCGCTCATGAGCCCGAAGTGGCGAGCCCGATCTTCCCCATCGGTGATGTCGGCGATA
TAGGCGCCAGCAACCGCACCTGTGGCGCCGGTGATGCCGGCCACGATGCGTCCGGCGTAGAGGATCGAGT
GGCCGCGGGATATCACTAGTGCGGCCGGTGGTGGTGGTCCAAACTATCCGAATATGTAAGTCTAATCACT
TCAAGGAAGAGGTTTCCCATTTCCCTTCTTTCTAGCAGATGAAGAAGCTTGCAACTAAAAGAGATTGTTT
GGATCAGTTACCCAAAATCGTTGAAAAGATTTTAACTCTTCGATTTTTATTTTTTAGGTAATCCTAGCCC
TCTCGGGGGCTAGGATTAAAAATTTTAAGTTATTCCAACACGAATGACAAATTGTTCAATGCAAAATAAA
AACATACAATATATAAATATATTTTTTAATTAAAACATAAGATTACAATAAAATAAGAATTTTTATTTGG
AGTTTGTTTTTTTTCTACAATGATCATTATGTACAATTTTTAGGTTCACCCCATCCAAGCCTTGTGATTG
CATTCCTGCGATTCTTTATTCAATGAATAAGCAATGCTATTAATCAGCAATGAATAACCAGCACTGCAGA
TTTTGAATAAATTCACATGTCGTAATGGAGGGTACCATGAAACCCAACATACCCCTGATCGTAATTCTGA
GCACTGTCGCGCTCGACGCTGTCGGCATCGGCCTGATTATGCCGGTGCTGCCGGGCCTCCTGCGCGATCT
GGTTCACTCGAACGACGTCACCGCCCACTATGGCATTCTGCTGGCGCTGTATGCGTTGGTGCAATTTGCC
TGCGCACCTGTGCTGGGCGCGCTGTCGGATCGTTTCGGGCGGCGGCCAATCTTGCTCGTCTCGCTGGCCG
GCGCCACTGTCGACTACGCCATCATGGCGACAGCGCCTTTCCTTTGGGTTCTCTATATCGGGCGGATCGT
GGCCGGCATCACCGGGGCGACTGGGGCGGTAGCCGGCGCTTATATTGCCGATATCACTGATGGCGATGAG
CGCGCGCGGCACTTCGGCTTCATGAGCGCCTGTTTCGGGTTCGGGATGGTCGCGGGACCTGTGCTCGGTG
GGCTGATGGGCGGTTTCTCCCCCCACGCTCCGTTCTTCGCCGCGGCAGCCTTGAACGGCCTCAATTTCCT
GACGGGCTGTTTCCTTTTGCCGGAGTCGCACAAAGGCGAACGCCGGCCGTTACGCCGGGAGGCTCTCAAC
CCGCTCGCTTCGTTCCGGTGGGCCCGGGGCATGACCGTCGTCGCCGCCCTGATGGCGGTCTTCTTCATCA
TGCAACTTGTCGGACAGGTGCCGGCCGCGCTTTGGGTCATTTTCGGCGAGGATCGCTTTCACTGGGACGC
GACCACGATCGGCATTTCGCTTGCCGCATTTGGCATTCTGCATTCACTCGCCCAGGCAATGATCACCGGC
CCTGTAGCCGCCCGGCTCGGCGAAAGGCGGGCACTCATGCTCGGAATGATTGCCGACGGCACAGGCTACA
TCCTGCTTGCCTTCGCGACACGGGGATGGATGGCGTTCCCGATCATGGTCCTGCTTGCTTCGGGTGGCAT
CGGAATGCCGGCGCTGCAAGCAATGTTGTCCAGGCAGGTGGATGAGGAACGTCAGGGGCAGCTGCAAGGC
TCACTGGCGGCGCTCACCAGCCTGACCTCGATCGTCGGACCCCTCCTCTTCACGGCGATCTATGCGGCTT
CTATAACAACGTGGAACGGGTGGGCATGGATTGCAGGCGCTGCCCTCTACTTGCTCTGCCTGCCGGCGCT
GCGTCGCGGGCTTTGGAGCGGCGCAGGGCAACGAGCCGATCGCTAA
Features (pLannotate 1.2.2; 9 found; start..end, strand, type, name):
     26..52      +  CDS            ApmR (fragment): aminoglycoside 3-N-acetyltransferase type IV ; aac(3)IV; confers resistance to apramycin (Paget and Davies, 1996)
     52..123     -  CDS            int (fragment): INT2_ECOLX - Protein inferred from homology: Swiss-Prot protein existence level 3. Putative integrase believed to be involved in the insertion of antibiotic resistance genes into plasmids and transposons. From Escherichia coli.
    209..265     +  CDS            GmR (fragment): gentamycin acetyltransferase; aacC1; confers resistance to gentamycin
    272..1063    +  CDS            SmR: aminoglycoside adenylyltransferase (Murphy, 1985); aadA; confers resistance to spectinomycin and streptomycin
   1612..2562    -  CDS            Rep101: RepA protein needed for replication with the pSC101 origin; rep101
   2610..2832    -  rep_origin     pSC101 ori: low-copy replication origin that requires the Rep101 protein
   4252..4329    -  promoter       lacI promoter: lacI
   4337..4616    -  CDS            TcR (fragment): tetracycline efflux protein; tet; confers resistance to tetracycline
   5148..6344    +  CDS            TcR: tetracycline efflux protein; tetA; confers resistance to tetracycline
