>Addgene plasmid #109404 | pMGT1 | addgene full sequence | sequence record 327052 | Addgene NGS Result
GGGGTACAGTCTATGCCTCGGGCATCCAAGCAGCAAGCGCGTTACGCCGTGGGTCGATGTTTGATGTTAT
GGAGCAGCAACGATGTTACGCAGCAGGGCAGTCGCCCTAAAACAAAGTTAAACATTATGAGGGAAGCGGT
GATCGCCGAAGTATCGACTCAACTATCAGAGGTAGTTGGCGTCATCGAGCGCCATCTCGAACCGACGTTG
CTGGCCGTACATTTGTACGGCTCCGCAGTGGATGGCGGCCTGAAGCCACACAGTGATATTGATTTGCTGG
TTACGGTGACCGTAAGGCTTGATGAAACAACGCGGCGAGCTTTGATCAACGACCTTTTGGAAACTTCGGC
TTCCCCTGGAGAGAGCGAGATTCTCCGCGCTGTAGAAGTCACCATTGTTGTGCACGACGACATCATTCCG
TGGCGTTATCCAGCTAAGCGCGAACTGCAATTTGGAGAATGGCAGCGCAATGACATTCTTGCAGGTATCT
TCGAGCCAGCCACGATCGACATTGATCTGGCTATCTTGCTGACAAAAGCAAGAGAACATAGCGTTGCCTT
GGTAGGTCCAGCGGCGGAGGAACTCTTTGATCCGGTTCCTGAACAGGATCTATTTGAGGCGCTAAATGAA
ACCTTAACGCTATGGAACTCGCCGCCCGACTGGGCTGGCGATGAGCGAAATGTAGTGCTTACGTTGTCCC
GCATTTGGTACAGCGCAGTAACCGGCAAAATCGCGCCGAAGGATGTCGCTGCCGACTGGGCAATGGAGCG
CCTGCCGGCCCAGTATCAGCCCGTCATACTTGAAGCTAGACAGGCTTATCTTGGACAAGAAGAAGATCGC
TTGGCCTCGCGCGCAGATCAGTTGGAAGAATTTGTCCACTACGTGAAAGGCGAGATCACCAAGGTAGTCG
GCAAATAATTGTCTTTCTTCAGCTCGCTGATGATATGCGTACGGGTTTTGCTGCCCGCAAACGGGCTGTT
CTGGTGTTGCTAGTTTGTTATCAGAATCGCAGATCCGGCTTCAGCCGGTTTGCCGGCTGAAAGCGCTATT
TCTTCCAGAATTGCCATGATTTTTTCCCCACGGGAGGCGTCACTGGCTCCCGTGTTGTCGGCAGCTTTGA
TTCGATAAGCAGCATCGCCTGTTTCAGGCTGTCTATGTGTGACTGTTGAGCTGTAACAAGTTGTCTCAGG
TGTTCAATTTCATGTTCTAGTTGCTTTGTTTTACTGGTTTCACCTGTTCTATTAGGTGTTACATGCTGTT
CATCTGTTACATTGTCGATCTGTTCATGGTGAACAGCTTTGAATGCACCAAAAACTCGTAAAAGCTCTGA
TGTATCTATCTTTTTTACACCGTTTTCATCTGTGCATATGGACAGTTTTCCCTTTGATATGTAACGGTGA
ACAGTTGTTCTACTTTTGTTTGTTAGTCTTGATGCTTCACTGATAGATACAAGAGCCATAAGAACCTCAG
ATCCTTCCGTATTTAGCCAGTATGTTCTCTAGTGTGGTTCGTTGTTTTTGCGTGAGCCATGAGAACGAAC
CATTGAGATCATACTTACTTTGCATGTCACTCAAAAATTTTGCCTCAAAACTGGTGAGCTGAATTTTTGC
AGTTAAAGCATCGTGTAGTGTTTTTCTTAGTCCGTTATGTAGGTAGGAATCTGATGTAATGGTTGTTGGT
ATTTTGTCACCATTCATTTTTATCTGGTTGTTCTCAAGTTCGGTTACGAGATCCATTTGTCTATCTAGTT
CAACTTGGAAAATCAACGTATCAGTCGGGCGGCCTCGCTTATCAACCACCAATTTCATATTGCTGTAAGT
GTTTAAATCTTTACTTATTGGTTTCAAAACCCATTGGTTAAGCCTTTTAAACTCATGGTAGTTATTTTCA
AGCATTAACATGAACTTAAATTCATCAAGGCTAATCTCTATATTTGCCTTGTGAGTTTTCTTTTGTGTTA
GTTCTTTTAATAACCACTCATAAATCCTCATAGAGTATTTGTTTTCAAAAGACTTAACATGTTCCAGATT
ATATTTTATGAATTTTTTTAACTGGAAAAGATAAGGCAATATCTCTTCACTAAAAACTAATTCTAATTTT
TCGCTTGAGAACTTGGCATAGTTTGTCCACTGGAAAATCTCAAAGCCTTTAACCAAAGGATTCCTGATTT
CCACAGTTCTCGTCATCAGCTCTCTGGTTGCTTTAGCTAATACACCATAAGCATTTTCCCTACTGATGTT
CATCATCTGAGCGTATTGGTTATAAGTGAACGATACCGTCCGTTCTTTCCTTGTAGGGTTTTCAATCGTG
GGGTTGAGTAGTGCCACACAGCATAAAATTAGCTTGGTTTCATGCTCCGTTAAGTCATAGCGACTAATCG
CTAGTTCATTTGCTTTGAAAACAACTAATTCAGACATACATCTCAATTGGTCTAGGTGATTTTAATCACT
ATACCAATTGAGATGGGCTAGTCAATGATAATTACTAGTCCTTTTCCCGGGTGATCTGGGTATCTGTAAA
TTCTGCTAGACCTTTGCTGGAAAACTTGTAAATTCTGCTAGACCCTCTGTAAATTCCGCTAGACCTTTGT
GTGTTTTTTTTGTTTATATTCAAGTGGTTATAATTTATAGAATAAAGAAAGAATAAAAAAAGATAAAAAG
AATAGATCCCAGCCCTGTGTATAACTCACTACTTTAGTCAGTTCCGCAGTATTACAAAAGGATGTCGCAA
ACGCTGTTTGCTCCTCTACAAAACAGACCTTAAAACCCTAAAGGCTTAAGTAGCACCCTCGCAAGCTCGG
GCAAATCGCTGAATATTCCTTTTGTCTCCGACCATCAGGCACCTGAGTCGCTGTCTTTTTCGTGACATTC
AGTTCGCTGCGCTCACGGCTCTGGCAGTGAATGGGGGTAAATGGCACTACAGGCGCCTTTTATGGATTCA
TGCAAGGAAACTACCCATAATACAAGAAAAGCCCGTCACGGGCTTCTCAGGGCGTTTTATGGCGGGTCTG
CTATGTGGTGCTATCTGACTTTTTGCTGTTCAGCAGTTCCTGCCCTCTGATTTTCCAGTCTGACCACTTC
GGATTATCCCGTGACAGGTCATTCAGACTGGCTAATGCACCCAGTAAGGCAGCGGTATCATCAACAGGCT
TACCCGTCTTACTGTCCCTAGTCAATAGAGGAGACTGAATTTTCAGACACGAGATTGGTGTGTTCCTGTC
TGATTTCGATGGGTGTTTTCCCAAAAAATTTTTGAAATACTCGGGTCATATGGCTCTGATCGCAAAAACC
GGCTTCACTGGCAATCACTTTCAGTGGAATTTCTTTTTTTGAAGTGAGCAAACGTTTAGCAAATTGCACC
CTGAGATTCATGATGTAGGCAGCAGGGGAATTACCAAAATCGACTTTAAATTTTCTCATTAAATGAGGCA
CGCTCATCTTGACTAATCCCGCTAAATCTTCGAGGGTAATTTTAATGCTCATGTTTTCATTGATAAATTC
TAATAACAGTCTGCGTTGTAGGGGAGTAAAACCAGAACGGCACTGTCCTTCCTTAAAATCTAATTTGGCA
TACTGACGGAGTAAATGCAGGGCGATCTGGTTTTTAATGCTCTCTAAATACAGGTTTCCACCTAAACCAC
CTTGCTTTAATTCTAGTTCTAAAAGTGAAGTCAGAGCAGGTAAAACATGATCTTCCACACCGACTTCGTC
TCTGATTCGGATCGAAGCGATATCATAATCAAACACCTTATTCGCCATTGAGGTGATGGAGTCATGCGAA
ATGTAGACATGGGTGACGGCAATATGGTCATTCCACGCCCAGCGGGAATCTTCACCACAGGTCAACAAGG
AGACATAACCCGGCTTAACCACTTGGGTATCCCAAGAGGCATCGCCTTTTCTACGCATTTCCGCCGCACT
TTTTTTATAGTTGACGATCATGTAGTCACGCATGGCAGGAATATGCACATCGAGGTTGGTATATTCGTAC
CCTCTGATTGCAATGTTTTCCCAACCGGCATTCATGCTGTCAATTGTGACATTACCCGGAATCCATAACA
CGACATCTTCGGGTTTGATCAGCGTATTTGCTTTGTCTGTGCTCATATTCACCACCCTGAATTGACTCTC
TTCCGGGCGCTATCATGCCATACCGCGAAAGGTTTTGCGCCATTCGATGGTGTCCGGGATCTCGACGCTC
TCCCTTATGCGACTCCTGCATTAGGAAGCAGCCCAGTAGTAGGTTGAGGCCGTTGAGCACCGCCGCCGCA
AGGAATGGTGCATGCAAGGAGATGGCGCCCAACAGTCCCCCGGCCACGGGGCCTGCCACCATACCCACGC
CGAAACAAGCGCTCATGAGCCCGAAGTGGCGAGCCCGATCTTCCCCATCGGTGATGTCGGCGATATAGGC
GCCAGCAACCGCACCTGTGGCGCCGGTGATGCCGGCCACGATGCGTCCGGCGTAGAGGATCGAGTGGCCG
CGGGATATCACTAGTGCGGCCGGTGGTGGTGGTCCAAACTATCCGAATATGTAAGTCTAATCACTTCAAG
GAAGAGGTTTCCCATTTCCCTTCTTTCTAGCAGATGAAGAAGCTTGCAACTAAAAGAGATTGTTTGGATC
AGTTACCCAAAATCGTTGAAAAGATTTTAACTCTTCGATTTTTATTTTTTAGGTAATCCTAGCCCTCTCG
GGGGCTAGGATTAAAAATTTTAAGTTATTCCAACACGAATGACAAATTGTTCAATGCAAAATAAAAACAT
ACAATATATAAATATATTTTTTAATTAAAACATAAGATTACAATAAAATAAGAATTTTTATTTGGAGTTT
GTTTTTTTTCTACAATGATCATTATGTACAATTTTTAGGTTCACCCCATCCAAGCCTTGTGATTGCATTC
CTGCGATTCTTTATTCAATGAATAAGCAATGCTATTAATCAGCAATGAATAACCAGCACTGCAGATTTTG
AATAAATTCACATGTCGTAATGGAGGGTACCATGAAACCCAACATACCCCTGATCGTAATTCTGAGCACT
GTCGCGCTCGACGCTGTCGGCATCGGCCTGATTATGCCGGTGCTGCCGGGCCTCCTGCGCGATCTGGTTC
ACTCGAACGACGTCACCGCCCACTATGGCATTCTGCTGGCGCTGTATGCGTTGGTGCAATTTGCCTGCGC
ACCTGTGCTGGGCGCGCTGTCGGATCGTTTCGGGCGGCGGCCAATCTTGCTCGTCTCGCTGGCCGGCGCC
ACTGTCGACTACGCCATCATGGCGACAGCGCCTTTCCTTTGGGTTCTCTATATCGGGCGGATCGTGGCCG
GCATCACCGGGGCGACTGGGGCGGTAGCCGGCGCTTATATTGCCGATATCACTGATGGCGATGAGCGCGC
GCGGCACTTCGGCTTCATGAGCGCCTGTTTCGGGTTCGGGATGGTCGCGGGACCTGTGCTCGGTGGGCTG
ATGGGCGGTTTCTCCCCCCACGCTCCGTTCTTCGCCGCGGCAGCCTTGAACGGCCTCAATTTCCTGACGG
GCTGTTTCCTTTTGCCGGAGTCGCACAAAGGCGAACGCCGGCCGTTACGCCGGGAGGCTCTCAACCCGCT
CGCTTCGTTCCGGTGGGCCCGGGGCATGACCGTCGTCGCCGCCCTGATGGCGGTCTTCTTCATCATGCAA
CTTGTCGGACAGGTGCCGGCCGCGCTTTGGGTCATTTTCGGCGAGGATCGCTTTCACTGGGACGCGACCA
CGATCGGCATTTCGCTTGCCGCATTTGGCATTCTGCATTCACTCGCCCAGGCAATGATCACCGGCCCTGT
AGCCGCCCGGCTCGGCGAAAGGCGGGCACTCATGCTCGGAATGATTGCCGACGGCACAGGCTACATCCTG
CTTGCCTTCGCGACACGGGGATGGATGGCGTTCCCGATCATGGTCCTGCTTGCTTCGGGTGGCATCGGAA
TGCCGGCGCTGCAAGCAATGTTGTCCAGGCAGGTGGATGAGGAACGTCAGGGGCAGCTGCAAGGCTCACT
GGCGGCGCTCACCAGCCTGACCTCGATCGTCGGACCCCTCCTCTTCACGGCGATCTATGCGGCTTCTATA
ACAACGTGGAACGGGTGGGCATGGATTGCAGGCGCTGCCCTCTACTTGCTCTGCCTGCCGGCGCTGCGTC
GCGGGCTTTGGAGCGGCGCAGGGCAACGAGCCGATCGCTAACCGTTGATCGTGCTATGATCGACTGATGT
CATCAGCGGTGGAGTGCAATGTCATGCGCTCACGCAACTGGTCCAGAACCTTGACCGAACGCAGCGGTGG
TAACGGCGCAGTGGCGGTTTTCATGGCTTGTTATGACTGTTTTTTT
Features (pLannotate 1.2.2; 9 found; start..end, strand, type, name):
     64..120     +  CDS            GmR (fragment): gentamycin acetyltransferase; aacC1; confers resistance to gentamycin
    127..918     +  CDS            SmR: aminoglycoside adenylyltransferase (Murphy, 1985); aadA; confers resistance to spectinomycin and streptomycin
   1467..2417    -  CDS            Rep101: RepA protein needed for replication with the pSC101 origin; rep101
   2465..2687    -  rep_origin     pSC101 ori: low-copy replication origin that requires the Rep101 protein
   4107..4184    -  promoter       lacI promoter: lacI
   4192..4471    -  CDS            TcR (fragment): tetracycline efflux protein; tet; confers resistance to tetracycline
   5003..6199    +  CDS            TcR: tetracycline efflux protein; tetA; confers resistance to tetracycline
   6227..6253    +  CDS            ApmR (fragment): aminoglycoside 3-N-acetyltransferase type IV ; aac(3)IV; confers resistance to apramycin (Paget and Davies, 1996)
   6253..6324    -  CDS            int (fragment): INT2_ECOLX - Protein inferred from homology: Swiss-Prot protein existence level 3. Putative integrase believed to be involved in the insertion of antibiotic resistance genes into plasmids and transposons. From Escherichia coli.
