[The description below was written by a language model from this plasmid's Addgene catalogue record and pLannotate feature annotations shown in this document.]
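Description:
pMGT1 is a low-copy bacterial expression plasmid built on a pSC101 backbone and assembled by Gibson cloning as a synthetic biosensor-reporter construct. It replicates in E. coli through the pSC101 origin, which depends on the plasmid-encoded Rep101 (RepA) initiator protein, and it is maintained by selection with spectinomycin through the aadA aminoglycoside adenylyltransferase gene (annotated SmR). Two full-length sequence records of identical length, one from the depositor and one from repository sequencing, carry the same nine annotated features and differ only in where numbering starts.

The payload is a full-length tetA gene encoding the tetracycline efflux protein, which serves as the reporter. According to the catalogue entry, tetA expression reports on activation of the transcription factor ChnR, and the depositor describes the plasmid as a lactam-sensing reporter. Tetracycline resistance is therefore the readout of the sensor and provides a growth-based selection rather than an optical signal. Neither chnR nor its responsive promoter is picked up by the automated annotation, although sizeable unannotated stretches lie between the origin and tetA, where such elements could reside. The record does not state their positions or confirm that the regulator is encoded on the plasmid. A lacI promoter is annotated on the reverse strand upstream of the reporter region, next to a short fragment matching a tetracycline resistance gene. What this promoter drives is not stated. Short fragments matching gentamicin and apramycin resistance genes and an integrase flank the aadA cassette; these are probably remnants of the marker's source rather than functional genes. The associated publication concerns pSC101 origin mutations that raise copy number, a context in which a selectable reporter on this origin would be useful.
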