Addgene plasmid #109404: pMGT1
Purpose: Tetracycline resistance reporter of ChnR activation
Depositing lab: Jay Keasling. Depositing organization: Lawrence Berkeley National Laboratory. Publication: Isolation and characterization of novel mutations in the pSC101 origin that increase copy number. Thompson MG, Sedaghatian N, Barajas JF, Wehrs M, Bailey CB, Kaplan N, Hillson NJ, Mukhopadhyay A, Keasling JD. Sci Rep. 2018 Jan 25;8(1):1590. doi: 10.1038/s41598-018-20016-w. PubMed 29371642.
Backbone
  Vector backbone: pSC101
  Vector type: Bacterial Expression
Growth in bacteria
  Bacterial resistance: Spectinomycin, 50 μg/mL
  Growth temperature: 37°C
  Growth strain: DH10b
  Copy number: Low Copy
Gene/Insert
  Gene/Insert name: Tetracycline resistance reporter of ChnR activation
  Species: Synthetic
  Cloning method: Gibson Cloning
Terms and licenses: Academic/Nonprofit Terms; Industry Terms: Not Available to Industry
Depositor comments: lactam-biosensing pMGT1 tetA reporter plasmid, pSC101 Ori
How to cite: pMGT1 was a gift from Jay Keasling (Addgene plasmid # 109404 ; http://n2t.net/addgene:109404 ; RRID:Addgene_109404)
